>Addgene plasmid #122925 | RALA WT | addgene full sequence | sequence record 238091 | Addgene NGS Result
CATCATCATCATCATCACGTGAATTCGCTCGGTTCCGGGCTTGTACCGCGCGGATCTCATATGGGATCCC
ACATGGCTGCAAATAAGCCCAAGGGTCAGAATTCTTTGGCTTTACACAAAGTCATCATGGTGGGCAGTGG
TGGCGTGGGCAAGTCAGCTCTGACTCTACAGTTCATGTACGATGAGTTTGTGGAGGACTATGAGCCTACC
AAAGCAGACAGCTATCGGAAGAAGGTAGTGCTAGATGGGGAGGAAGTCCAGATCGATATCTTAGATACAG
CTGGGCAGGAGGACTACGCTGCAATTAGAGACAACTACTTCCGAAGTGGGGAGGGGTTCCTCTGTGTTTT
CTCTATTACAGAAATGGAATCCTTTGCAGCTACAGCTGACTTCAGGGAGCAGATTTTAAGAGTAAAAGAA
GATGAGAATGTTCCATTTCTACTGGTTGGTAACAAATCAGATTTAGAAGATAAAAGACAGGTTTCTGTAG
AAGAGGCAAAAAACAGAGCTGAGCAGTGGAATGTTAACTACGTGGAAACATCTGCTAAAACACGAGCTAA
TGTTGACAAGGTATTTTTTGATTTAATGAGAGAAATTCGAGCGAGAAAGATGGAAGACAGCAAAGAAAAG
AATGGAAAAAAGAAGAGGAAAAGTTTAGCCAAGAGAATCAGAGAAGATGCTGCATTTTATAAGATCCGGC
TGCTAACAAAGCCCGAAAGGAAGCTGAGTTGGCTGCTGCCACCGCTGAGCAATAACTAGCATAACCCCTT
GGGGCCTCTAAACGGGTCTTGAGGGGTTTTTTGCTGAAAGGAGGAACTATATCCGGATATCCCGCAAGAG
GCCCGGCAGTACCGGCATAACCAAGCCTATGCCTACAGCATCCAGGGTGACGGTGCCGAGGATGACGATG
AGCGCATTGTTAGATTTCATACACGGTGCCTGACTGCGTTAGCAATTTAACTGTGATAAACTACCGCATT
AAAGCTAGCTTATCGATGATAAGCTGTCAAACATGAGAATTAATTCTTGAAGACGAAAGGGCCTCGTGAT
ACGCCTATTTTTATAGGTTAATGTCATGATAATAATGGTTTCTTAGACGTCAGGTGGCACTTTTCGGGGA
AATGTGCGCGGAACCCCTATTTGTTTATTTTTCTAAATACATTCAAATATGTATCCGCTCATGAGACAAT
AACCCTGATAAATGCTTCAATAATATTGAAAAAGGAAGAGTATGAGTATTCAACATTTCCGTGTCGCCCT
TATTCCCTTTTTTGCGGCATTTTGCCTTCCTGTTTTTGCTCACCCAGAAACGCTGGTGAAAGTAAAAGAT
GCTGAAGATCAGTTGGGTGCACGAGTGGGTTACATCGAACTGGATCTCAACAGCGGTAAGATCCTTGAGA
GTTTTCGCCCCGAAGAACGTTTTCCAATGATGAGCACTTTTAAAGTTCTGCTATGTGGCGCGGTATTATC
CCGTGTTGACGCCGGGCAAGAGCAACTCGGTCGCCGCATACACTATTCTCAGAATGACTTGGTTGAGTAC
TCACCAGTCACAGAAAAGCATCTTACGGATGGCATGACAGTAAGAGAATTATGCAGTGCTGCCATAACCA
TGAGTGATAACACTGCGGCCAACTTACTTCTGACAACGATCGGAGGACCGAAGGAGCTAACCGCTTTTTT
GCACAACATGGGGGATCATGTAACTCGCCTTGATCGTTGGGAACCGGAGCTGAATGAAGCCATACCAAAC
GACGAGCGTGACACCACGATGCCTGCAGCAATGGCAACAACGTTGCGCAAACTATTAACTGGCGAACTAC
TTACTCTAGCTTCCCGGCAACAATTAATAGACTGGATGGAGGCGGATAAAGTTGCAGGACCACTTCTGCG
CTCGGCCCTTCCGGCTGGCTGGTTTATTGCTGATAAATCTGGAGCCGGTGAGCGTGGGTCTCGCGGTATC
ATTGCAGCACTGGGGCCAGATGGTAAGCCCTCCCGTATCGTAGTTATCTACACGACGGGGAGTCAGGCAA
CTATGGATGAACGAAATAGACAGATCGCTGAGATAGGTGCCTCACTGATTAAGCATTGGTAACTGTCAGA
CCAAGTTTACTCATATATACTTTAGATTGATTTAAAACTTCATTTTTAATTTAAAAGGATCTAGGTGAAG
ATCCTTTTTGATAATCTCATGACCAAAATCCCTTAACGTGAGTTTTCGTTCCACTGAGCGTCAGACCCCG
TAGAAAAGATCAAAGGATCTTCTTGAGATCCTTTTTTTCTGCGCGTAATCTGCTGCTTGCAAACAAAAAA
ACCACCGCTACCAGCGGTGGTTTGTTTGCCGGATCAAGAGCTACCAACTCTTTTTCCGAAGGTAACTGGC
TTCAGCAGAGCGCAGATACCAAATACTGTCCTTCTAGTGTAGCCGTAGTTAGGCCACCACTTCAAGAACT
CTGTAGCACCGCCTACATACCTCGCTCTGCTAATCCTGTTACCAGTGGCTGCTGCCAGTGGCGATAAGTC
GTGTCTTACCGGGTTGGACTCAAGACGATAGTTACCGGATAAGGCGCAGCGGTCGGGCTGAACGGGGGGT
TCGTGCACACAGCCCAGCTTGGAGCGAACGACCTACACCGAACTGAGATACCTACAGCGTGAGCTATGAG
AAAGCGCCACGCTTCCCGAAGGGAGAAAGGCGGACAGGTATCCGGTAAGCGGCAGGGTCGGAACAGGAGA
GCGCACGAGGGAGCTTCCAGGGGGAAACGCCTGGTATCTTTATAGTCCTGTCGGGTTTCGCCACCTCTGA
CTTGAGCGTCGATTTTTGTGATGCTCGTCAGGGGGGCGGAGCCTATGGAAAAACGCCAGCAACGCGGCCT
TTTTACGGTTCCTGGCCTTTTGCTGGCCTTTTGCTCACATGTTCTTTCCTGCGTTATCCCCTGATTCTGT
GGATAACCGTATTACCGCCTTTGAGTGAGCTGATACCGCTCGCCGCAGCCGAACGACCGAGCGCAGCGAG
TCAGTGAGCGAGGAAGCGGAAGAGCGCCTGATGCGGTATTTTCTCCTTACGCATCTGTGCGGTATTTCAC
ACCGCAATGGTGCACTCTCAGTACAATCTGCTCTGATGCCGCATAGTTAAGCCAGTATACACTCCGCTAT
CGCTACGTGACTGGGTCATGGCTGCGCCCCGACACCCGCCAACACCCGCTGACGCGCCCTGACGGGCTTG
TCTGCTCCCGGCATCCGCTTACAGACAAGCTGTGACCGTCTCCGGGAGCTGCATGTGTCAGAGGTTTTCA
CCGTCATCACCGAAACGCGCGAGGCAGCTGCGGTAAAGCTCATCAGCGTGGTCGTGAAGCGATTCACAGA
TGTCTGCCTGTTCATCCGCGTCCAGCTCGTTGAGTTTCTCCAGAAGCGTTAATGTCTGGCTTCTGATAAA
GCGGGCCATGTTAAGGGCGGTTTTTTCCTGTTTGGTCACTGATGCCTCCGTGTAAGGGGGATTTCTGTTC
ATGGGGGTAATGATACCGATGAAACGAGAGAGGATGCTCACGATACGGGTTACTGATGATGAACATGCCC
GGTTACTGGAACGTTGTGAGGGTAAACAACTGGCGGTATGGATGCGGCGGGACCAGAGAAAAATCACTCA
GGGTCAATGCCAGCGCTTCGTTAATACAGATGTAGGTGTTCCACAGGGTAGCCAGCAGCATCCTGCGATG
CAGATCCGGAACATAATGGTGCAGGGCGCTGACTTCCGCGTTTCCAGACTTTACGAAACACGGAAACCGA
AGACCATTCATGTTGTTGCTCAGGTCGCAGACGTTTTGCAGCAGCAGTCGCTTCACGTTCGCTCGCGTAT
CGGTGATTCATTCTGCTAACCAGTAAGGCAACCCCGCCAGCCTAGCCGGGTCCTCAACGACAGGAGCACG
ATCATGCGCACCCGTGGCCAGGACCCAACGCTGCCCGAGATGCGCCGCGTGCGGCTGCTGGAGATGGCGG
ACGCGATGGATATGTTCTGCCAAGGGTTGGTTTGCGCATTCACAGTTCTCCGCAAGAATTGATTGGCTCC
AATTCTTGGAGTGGTGAATCCGTTAGCGAGGTGCCGCCGGCTTCCATTCAGGTCGAGGTGGCCCGGCTCC
ATGCACCGCGACGCAACGCGGGGAGGCAGACAAGGTATAGGGCGGCGCCTACAATCCATGCCAACCCGTT
CCATGTGCTCGCCGAGGCGGCATAAATCGCCGTGACGATCAGCGGTCCAATGATCGAAGTTAGGCTGGTA
AGAGCCGCGAGCGATCCTTGAAGCTGTCCCTGATGGTCGTCATCTACCTGCCTGGACAGCATGGCCTGCA
ACGCGGGCATCCCGATGCCGCCGGAAGCGAGAAGAATCATAATGGGGAAGGCCATCCAGCCTCGCGTCGC
GAACGCCAGCAAGACGTAGCCCAGCGCGTCGGCCGCCATGCCGGCGATAATGGCCTGCTTCTCGCCGAAA
CGTTTGGTGGCGGGACCAGTGACGAAGGCTTGAGCGAGGGCGTGCAAGATTCCGAATACCGCAAGCGACA
GGCCGATCATCGTCGCGCTCCAGCGAAAGCGGTCCTCGCCGAAAATGACCCAGAGCGCTGCCGGCACCTG
TCCTACGAGTTGCATGATAAAGAAGACAGTCATAAGTGCGGCGACGATAGTCATGCCCCGCGCCCACCGG
AAGGAGCTGACTGGGTTGAAGGCTCTCAAGGGCATCGGTCGAGATCCCGGTGCCTAATGAGTGAGCTAAC
TTACATTAATTGCGTTGCGCTCACTGCCCGCTTTCCAGTCGGGAAACCTGTCGTGCCAGCTGCATTAATG
AATCGGCCAACGCGCGGGGAGAGGCGGTTTGCGTATTGGGCGCCAGGGTGGTTTTTCTTTTCACCAGTGA
GACGGGCAACAGCTGATTGCCCTTCACCGCCTGGCCCTGAGAGAGTTGCAGCAAGCGGTCCACGCTGGTT
TGCCCCAGCAGGCGAAAATCCTGTTTGATGGTGGTTAACGGCGGGATATAACATGAGCTGTCTTCGGTAT
CGTCGTATCCCACTACCGAGATATCCGCACCAACGCGCAGCCCGGACTCGGTAATGGCGCGCATTGCGCC
CAGCGCCATCTGATCGTTGGCAACCAGCATCGCAGTGGGAACGATGCCCTCATTCAGCATTTGCATGGTT
TGTTGAAAACCGGACATGGCACTCCAGTCGCCTTCCCGTTCCGCTATCGGCTGAATTTGATTGCGAGTGA
GATATTTATGCCAGCCAGCCAGACGCAGACGCGCCGAGACAGAACTTAATGGGCCCGCTAACAGCGCGAT
TTGCTGGTGACCCAATGCGACCAGATGCTCCACGCCCAGTCGCGTACCGTCTTCATGGGAGAAAATAATA
CTGTTGATGGGTGTCTGGTCAGAGACATCAAGAAATAACGCCGGAACATTAGTGCAGGCAGCTTCCACAG
CAATGGCATCCTGGTCATCCAGCGGATAGTTAATGATCAGCCCACTGACGCGTTGCGCGAGAAGATTGTG
CACCGCCGCTTTACAGGCTTCGACGCCGCTTCGTTCTACCATCGACACCACCACGCTGGCACCCAGTTGA
TCGGCGCGAGATTTAATCGCCGCGACAATTTGCGACGGCGCGTGCAGGGCCAGACTGGAGGTGGCAACGC
CAATCAGCAACGACTGTTTGCCCGCCAGTTGTTGTGCCACGCGGTTGGGAATGTAATTCAGCTCCGCCAT
CGCCGCTTCCACTTTTTCCCGCGTTTTCGCAGAAACGTGGCTGGCCTGGTTCACCACGCGGGAAACGGTC
TGATAAGAGACACCGGCATACTCTGCGACATCGTATAACGTTACTGGTTTCACATTCACCACCCTGAATT
GACTCTCTTCCGGGCGCTATCATGCCATACCGCGAAAGGTTTTGCGCCATTCGATGGTGTCCGGGATCTC
GACGCTCTCCCTTATGCGACTCCTGCATTAGGAAGCAGCCCAGTAGTAGGTTGAGGCCGTTGAGCACCGC
CGCCGCAAGGAATGGTGCATGCAAGGAGATGGCGCCCAACAGTCCCCCGGCCACGGGGCCTGCCACCATA
CCCACGCCGAAACAAGCGCTCATGAGCCCGAAGTGGCGAGCCCGATCTTCCCCATCGGTGATGTCGGCGA
TATAGGCGCCAGCAACCGCACCTGTGGCGCCGGTGATGCCGGCCACGATGCGTCCGGCGTAGAGGATCGA
GATCTCGATCCCGCGAAATTAATACGACTCACTATAGGGGAATTGTGAGCGGATAACAATTCCCCTCTAG
AAATAATTTTGTTTAAACTTTAAGAAGGAGATATACATATG
Features (pLannotate 1.2.2; 19 found; start..end, strand, type, name):
     73..675     +  CDS            RALA: RALA_HUMAN - Also known as RAL. Experimental evidence at protein level: Swiss-Prot protein existence level 1. Multifunctional GTPase involved in a variety of cellular processes including gene expression, cell migration, cell proliferation, oncogenic transformation and membrane trafficking. Accomplishes its multiple functions by interacting with distinct downstream effectors. Acts as a GTP sensor for GTP-dependent exocytosis of dense core vesicles. The RALA-exocyst complex regulates integrin- dependent membrane raft exocytosis and growth signaling (PubMed:20005108). Key regulator of LPAR1 signa
    699..748     +  CDS            SET1 (fragment): solubility-enhancement tag derived from T7 phage gene 10B
    756..803     +  terminator     T7 terminator: transcription terminator for bacteriophage T7 RNA polymerase
    826..930     -  CDS            TcR (fragment): tetracycline efflux protein; tet; confers resistance to tetracycline
    987..1010    -  promoter       tet promoter (fragment): E. coli promoter for tetracycline efflux protein gene
   1127..1231    +  promoter       AmpR promoter: bla
   1232..2092    +  CDS            AmpR: β-lactamase; bla; confers resistance to ampicillin, carbenicillin, and related antibiotics
   2263..2851    +  rep_origin     ori: high-copy-number ColE1/pMB1/pBR322/pUC origin of replication
   3037..3176    -  misc_feature   bom: basis of mobility region from pBR322
   3278..3469    -  CDS            rop: Rop protein, which maintains plasmids at low copy number; rop
   3486..3866    +  CDS            YPB1_ECOLX: Protein predicted: Swiss-Prot protein existence level 4. From Escherichia coli.
   4108..4732    -  CDS            TcR (fragment): tetracycline efflux protein; tet; confers resistance to tetracycline
   4747..4768    -  protein_bind   CAP binding site: CAP binding activates transcription in the presence of cAMP. E. coli catabolite activator protein
   4781..5863    -  CDS            lacI: lac repressor; lacI; The lac repressor binds to the lac operator to inhibit transcription in E. coli. This inhibition can be relieved by adding lactose or isopropyl-β-D-thiogalactopyranoside (IPTG).
   5864..5941    -  promoter       lacI promoter: lacI
   5949..6228    -  CDS            TcR (fragment): tetracycline efflux protein; tet; confers resistance to tetracycline
   6250..6268    +  promoter       T7 promoter: promoter for bacteriophage T7 RNA polymerase
   6269..6293    +  protein_bind   lac operator: The lac repressor binds to the lac operator to inhibit transcription in E. coli. This inhibition can be relieved by adding lactose or isopropyl-β-D-thiogalactopyranoside (IPTG). lac repressor encoded by lacI
   6340..17      +  CDS            capTEV™ (fragment) (across the origin): composite tag for in vivo biotinylation, TEV protease cleavage, and 6xHis tagging
