[The description below was written by a language model from this plasmid's Addgene catalogue record and pLannotate feature annotations shown in this document.]
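Description:
RALA WT is a bacterial expression plasmid built on the pET302/NT-His backbone that produces wild-type human RALA, a RAS-like small GTPase involved in processes such as membrane trafficking, exocytosis, cell migration and proliferation. The plasmid replicates in E. coli from a pBR322-type ColE1 origin accompanied by the bom mobility region and the rop gene. Rop holds copy number down, consistent with the catalogue's low-copy designation. Selection is by ampicillin through the bla (β-lactamase) gene and its own promoter. Several tetracycline-resistance fragments and a partial tet promoter are annotated, but these appear to be non-functional remnants of the pBR322 ancestry rather than a usable marker.

Expression is driven by a T7 promoter immediately followed by a lac operator, with a plasmid-borne lacI gene under its own promoter supplying the repressor. Transcription therefore depends on a host that provides T7 RNA polymerase and is held off until the lac repressor is relieved by an inducer such as IPTG. The catalogue lists an N-terminal His tag contributed by the backbone. In the feature table the only corresponding annotation is a short fragment matched to a composite His-containing tag that spans the sequence origin just upstream of the RALA coding region. Downstream of the insert are a small fragment annotated as a T7 gene 10-derived solubility tag, which is probably vector sequence, and the T7 terminator. The cloning method is not recorded.

The construct is intended for producing His-tagged recombinant RALA protein in bacteria. It comes from work on de novo RALA variants in the GTP/GDP-binding region that are linked to intellectual disability and developmental delay, where it presumably served as the wild-type reference.
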