Addgene plasmid #122925: RALA WT
Purpose: Bacterial expression of RALA WT
Depositing lab: Greg Cooper. Depositing organization: HudsonAlpha Institute for Biotechnology. Publication: De novo mutations in the GTP/GDP-binding region of RALA, a RAS-like small GTPase, cause intellectual disability and developmental delay. Hiatt SM, Neu MB, Ramaker RC, Hardigan AA, Prokop JW, Hancarova M, Prchalova D, Havlovicova M, Prchal J, Stranecky V, Yim DKC, Powis Z, Keren B, Nava C, Mignot C, Rio M, Revah-Politi A, Hemati P, Stong N, Iglesias AD, Suchy SF, Willaert R, Wentzensen IM, Wheeler PG, Brick L, Kozenko M, Hurst ACE, Wheless JW, Lacassie Y, Myers RM, Barsh GS, Sedlacek Z, Cooper GM. PLoS Genet. 2018 Nov 30;14(11):e1007671. doi: 10.1371/journal.pgen.1007671. eCollection 2018 Nov. PGENETICS-D-18-01318 PubMed 30500825.
Backbone
  Vector backbone: pET302/NT-His
  Vector type: Bacterial Expression
Growth in bacteria
  Bacterial resistance: Ampicillin, 100 μg/mL
  Growth temperature: 37°C
  Growth strain: KRX cells
  Copy number: Low Copy
Gene/Insert
  Gene/Insert name: RALA
  Species: H. sapiens (human)
  Entrez Gene: RALA (a.k.a. HINCONS, RAL)
  Promoter: T7
  Tag / fusion protein: His (N terminal on backbone)
  Cloning method: Unknown
Terms and licenses: Academic/Nonprofit Terms; Industry Terms: Not Available to Industry
How to cite: RALA WT was a gift from Greg Cooper (Addgene plasmid # 122925 ; http://n2t.net/addgene:122925 ; RRID:Addgene_122925)
